>Addgene plasmid #87370 | pCG-A-sacB(SP)-B | addgene full sequence | sequence record 183403 | Addgene NGS Result
TATCCACAGAATCAGGGGATAACGCAGGAAAGAACATGTGAGCAAAAGGCCAGCAAAAGGCCAGGAACCG
TAAAAAGGCCGCGTTGCTGGCGTTTTTCCATAGGCTCCGCCCCCCTGACGAGCATCACAAAAATCGACGC
TCAAGTCAGAGGTGGCGAAACCCGACAGGACTATAAAGATACCAGGCGTTTCCCCCTGGAAGCTCCCTCG
TGCGCTCTCCTGTTCCGACCCTGCCGCTTACCGGATACCTGTCCGCCTTTCTCCCTTCGGGAAGCGTGGC
GCTTTCTCATAGCTCACGCTGTAGGTATCTCAGTTCGGTGTAGGTCGTTCGCTCCAAGCTGGGCTGTGTG
CACGAACCCCCCGTTCAGCCCGACCGCTGCGCCTTATCCGGTAACTATCGTCTTGAGTCCAACCCGGTAA
GACACGACTTATCGCCACTGGCAGCAGCCACTGGTAACAGGATTAGCAGAGCGAGGTATGTAGGCGGTGC
TACAGAGTTCTTGAAGTGGTGGCCTAACTACGGCTACACTAGAAGAACAGTATTTGGTATCTGCGCTCTG
CTGAAGCCAGTTACCTTCGGAAAAAGAGTTGGTAGCTCTTGATCCGGCAAACAAACCACCGCTGGTAGCG
GTGGTTTTTTTGTTTGCAAGCAGCAGATTACGCGCAGAAAAAAAGGATCTCAAGAAGATCCTTTGATCTT
TTCTACGGGGTCTGACGCTCAGTGGAACGAAAACTCACGTTAAGGGATTTTGGTCATGATTGATCGGGCA
CGTAAGAGGTTCCAACTTTCACCATAATGAAATAAGATCACTACCGGGCGTATTTTTTGAGTTATCGAGA
TTTTCAGGAGCTAAGGAAGCTAAAATGGAGAAAAAAATCACTGGATATACCACCGTTGATATATCCCAAT
GGCATCGTAAAGAACATTTTGAGGCATTTCAGTCAGTTGCTCAATGTACCTATAACCAGACCGTTCAGCT
GGATATTACGGCCTTTTTAAAGACCGTAAAGAAAAATAAGCACAAGTTTTATCCGGCCTTTATTCACATT
CTTGCCCGCCTGATGAATGCTCATCCGGAATTTCGTATGGCAATGAAAGACGGTGAGCTGGTGATATGGG
ATAGTGTTCACCCTTGTTACACCGTTTTCCATGAGCAAACTGAAACGTTTTCATCGCTCTGGAGTGAATA
CCACGACGATTTCCGGCAGTTTCTACACATATATTCGCAAGATGTGGCGTGTTACGGTGAAAACCTGGCC
TATTTCCCTAAAGGGTTTATTGAGAATATGTTTTTCGTTTCAGCCAATCCCTGGGTGAGTTTCACCAGTT
TTGATTTAAACGTGGCCAATATGGACAACTTCTTCGCCCCCGTTTTCACCATGGGCAAATATTATACGCA
AGGCGACAAGGTGCTGATGCCGCTGGCGATTCAGGTTCATCATGCCGTTTGTGATGGCTTCCATGTCGGC
AGAATGCTTAATGAATTACAACAGTACTGCGATGAGTGGCAGGGCGGGGCGTAATTTGATATCGAGCTCG
CTTGGACTCCTGTTGATAGATCCAGTAATGACCTCAGAACTCCATCTGGATTTGTTCAGAACGCTCGGTT
GCCGCCGGGCGTTTTTTATTGGTCTGGTCGGTCTCGGCTTCCCGCAAACGCTTGAGTTGCGCCTCCTGCC
AGCAGTGCGGTAGTAAAGGTTAATACTGTTGCTTGTTTTGCAAACTTTTTGATGTTCATATCCTGAGACC
CCGACTACGGT
Features (pLannotate 1.2.2; 5 found; start..end, strand, type, name):
     95..683     -  rep_origin     ori: high-copy-number ColE1/pMB1/pBR322/pUC origin of replication
    767..864     +  promoter       cat promoter: promoter of the E. coli cat gene encoding chloramphenicol acetyltransferase
    865..1521    +  CDS            cat: CAT_ECOLX - Experimental evidence at protein level: Swiss-Prot protein existence level 1. This enzyme is an effector of chloramphenicol resistance in bacteria. From Escherichia coli. This protein is used as a marker in many commonly used cloning vectors, such as pACYC184.
   1595..1629    +  terminator     lambda t0 terminator: minimal transcription terminator from phage lambda (Scholtissek and Grosse, 1987)
   1653..1739    -  CDS            SacB (fragment): secreted levansucrase that renders bacterial growth sensitive to sucrose; Bacillus subtilis sacB; negative selection marker
