[The description below was written by a language model from this plasmid's Addgene catalogue record and pLannotate feature annotations shown in this document.]
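Description:
pCG-A-sacB(SP)-B is a small synthetic-biology part vector built on the pYTK001 entry backbone, intended for storing a single standardised DNA part in E. coli, not for expressing anything itself. The sequenced record is 1,761 nt and carries a minimal maintenance set: a high-copy ColE1/pUC-type origin of replication and a chloramphenicol acetyltransferase (cat) gene driven by its native promoter, with a phage lambda t0 terminator downstream, giving chloramphenicol selection. The catalogue lists the backbone as 2,676 bp without insert. That is larger than the whole sequenced plasmid, presumably because a placeholder cassette in the entry vector is replaced when a part is cloned in, although the record does not state this.

The payload is an 87 bp fragment encoding the signal peptide of SacB, the secreted levansucrase of Bacillus subtilis. The annotation tool labels it as a SacB fragment and describes sacB's role as a sucrose counter-selection marker, but only the N-terminal secretion signal is present, so that function does not apply here. No promoter or ribosome binding site is annotated for the fragment, consistent with its role as a promoterless ORF part. According to the record, it is flanked by 4 bp overhangs (the A and B positions in the name) that assign it to the "signal peptide" slot in a modular ORF assembly, so it can be joined in a fixed order with other coding parts. The restriction sites that generate these overhangs are not annotated in the feature table. The associated publication concerns secretion and extracellular self-assembly of protein conjugates from B. subtilis, so the part is typically used to direct fusion proteins into the secretion pathway of that host.
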