Addgene plasmid #87370: pCG-A-sacB(SP)-B
Purpose: An ORF part-containing vector harbouring the signal peptide from SacB with 4 bp overhangs specific for the ‘signal peptide’ position within an ORF assembly
Depositing lab: Tom Ellis. Depositing organization: Imperial College London. Publication: Extracellular Self-Assembly of Functional and Tunable Protein Conjugates from Bacillus subtilis. Gilbert C, Howarth M, Harwood CR, Ellis T. ACS Synth Biol. 2017 Mar 7. doi: 10.1021/acssynbio.6b00292. PubMed 28230977.
Backbone
  Vector backbone: pYTK001
  Backbone size w/o insert (bp): 2676
  Vector type: Synthetic Biology
Growth in bacteria
  Bacterial resistance: Chloramphenicol, 25 μg/mL
  Growth temperature: 37°C
  Growth strain: DH5alpha
  Copy number: High Copy
Gene/Insert
  Gene/Insert name: SacB signal peptide
  Species: Bacillus subtilis
  Insert size (bp): 87
Terms and licenses: Academic/Nonprofit Terms; Industry Terms: Not Available to Industry
How to cite: pCG-A-sacB(SP)-B was a gift from Tom Ellis (Addgene plasmid # 87370 ; http://n2t.net/addgene:87370 ; RRID:Addgene_87370)
